Addgene plasmid #171268: Flag-neo-PP1-Alpha-H248K
Purpose: Mammalian expression of 3x-Flag-tagged human PP1 alpha catalytic subunit H248K mutant that loses enzymatic activity
Depositing lab: Steven Balk. Depositing organization: Beth Israel Deaconess Medical Center. Publication: Protein phosphatase 1 suppresses androgen receptor ubiquitylation and degradation. Liu X, Han W, Gulla S, Simon NI, Gao Y, Cai C, Yang H, Zhang X, Liu J, Balk SP, Chen S. Oncotarget. 2016 Jan 12;7(2):1754-64. doi: 10.18632/oncotarget.6434. PubMed 26636645.
Backbone
  Vector backbone: p3XFLAG-CMV-10
  Backbone manufacturer: Sigma-Aldrich
  Backbone size w/o insert (bp): 6400
  Vector type: Mammalian Expression
  Selectable markers: Neomycin (select with G418)
Growth in bacteria
  Bacterial resistance: Ampicillin, 100 μg/mL
  Growth temperature: 37°C
  Growth strain: DH5alpha
  Copy number: High Copy
Gene/Insert
  Gene/Insert name: 3x-Flag-tagged human PP1 alpha catalytic subunit H248K mutant (alt names: PP1-Alpha-H248K; PPP1CA-H248K)
  Species: H. sapiens (human)
  Insert size (bp): 1000
  Mutation: PPP1CA-His248Lys (H248K)
  Entrez Gene: PPP1CA (a.k.a. PP-1A, PP1A, PP1alpha, PPP1A)
  Promoter: CMV
  Tag / fusion protein: Flag (N terminal on backbone)
  Cloning method: Restriction Enzyme; 5′ cloning site HindIII (unknown if destroyed); 3′ cloning site BamHI (unknown if destroyed)
  Sequencing primers: 5′ CMV_fwd_primer
Terms and licenses: Academic/Nonprofit Terms; Industry Terms: Not Available to Industry
Depositor comments: The construction is based on PCR amplification using Pfu DNA polymerase and DNA mutagenesis.
How to cite: Flag-neo-PP1-Alpha-H248K was a gift from Steven Balk (Addgene plasmid # 171268 ; http://n2t.net/addgene:171268 ; RRID:Addgene_171268)
