[The description below was written by a language model from this plasmid's Addgene catalogue record and pLannotate feature annotations shown in this document.]
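Description:
Flag-neo-PP1-Alpha-H248K is a mammalian expression plasmid built on the commercial p3XFLAG-CMV-10 backbone, with a sequenced length of about 7.2 kb. It is maintained in E. coli through a high-copy ColE1/pUC-type origin and an ampicillin resistance gene (β-lactamase with its own promoter). An f1 phage origin is also present, which in principle allows single-stranded DNA production. For selection in mammalian cells, an SV40 enhancer/early promoter drives the neo (aminoglycoside phosphotransferase) gene, giving G418 resistance, and this unit ends in an SV40 polyadenylation signal. The annotation also picks up an adjacent ble coding sequence and a short str fragment, consistent with carry-over from the Tn5 resistance region from which neo is derived. Small lacZα, lacI, lac promoter/operator, T7 promoter and other fragmentary hits appear to be backbone remnants rather than functional parts.

The payload is the human PP1 alpha catalytic subunit (PPP1CA), roughly 1 kb, cloned between HindIII and BamHI sites downstream of the CMV immediate-early enhancer and promoter and followed by the human growth hormone polyadenylation signal. A backbone-encoded N-terminal 3xFLAG tag, which includes an enterokinase cleavage site, lies just upstream of the insert so that the protein can be detected or immunoprecipitated with anti-FLAG reagents. The insert carries a His248Lys substitution, introduced by PCR-based mutagenesis, which the depositor describes as abolishing enzymatic activity. The construct therefore serves as a catalytically inactive control or comparison for wild-type PP1 alpha in transient or G418-selected stable expression. The associated study examined the phosphatase's role in androgen receptor ubiquitylation and degradation.
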