Features (pLannotate 1.2.2; 22 found; start..end, strand, type, name):
      4..158     -  CDS            lacZα (fragment): LacZα fragment of β-galactosidase; lacZ fragment
    318..697     +  enhancer       CMV enhancer: human cytomegalovirus immediate early enhancer
    699..898     +  promoter       CMV promoter: human cytomegalovirus (CMV) immediate early promoter
    931..996     +  CDS            3xFLAG: three tandem FLAG® epitope tags, followed by an enterokinase cleavage site
   1021..1989    +  CDS            PPP1CA: PP1A_HUMAN - Also known as PPP1A. Experimental evidence at protein level: Swiss-Prot protein existence level 1. (Microbial infection) Necessary for alphaviruses replication. From Homo sapiens (Human).
   2000..2622    +  polyA_signal   hGH poly(A) signal: human growth hormone polyadenylation signal
   2664..2961    +  promoter       SV40 promoter: SV40 enhancer and early promoter
   3015..3806    +  CDS            neo: KKA2_KLEPN - Also known as kan, nptII. Experimental evidence at protein level: Swiss-Prot protein existence level 1. Resistance to kanamycin, neomycin, paromomycin, ribostamycin, butirosin and gentamicin B. From Klebsiella pneumoniae.
   3830..4207    +  CDS            ble: BLE_KLEPN - Experimental evidence at protein level: Swiss-Prot protein existence level 1. Binding protein with a strong affinity to the bleomycin family of antibiotics. Binds to CL990; an antimitotic-antibiotic compound. From Klebsiella pneumoniae.
   4249..4308    +  CDS            str (fragment): STR_KLEPN - Protein inferred from homology: Swiss-Prot protein existence level 3. The aminoglycoside phosphotransferases achieve inactivation of their antibiotic substrates by phosphorylation. From Klebsiella pneumoniae.
   4331..4354    -  rep_origin     CloDF13 ori (fragment): Plasmids containing the CloDF13 (CDF) origin of replication can be propagated in E. coli cells that contain additional plasmids with compatible origins.
   4355..4438    +  CDS            large T antigen (fragment): large T antigen from SV40 (simian virus 40)
   4461..4595    +  polyA_signal   SV40 poly(A) signal: SV40 polyadenylation signal
   4601..4619    -  promoter       T7 promoter: promoter for bacteriophage T7 RNA polymerase
   4657..4673    -  protein_bind   lac operator: The lac repressor binds to the lac operator to inhibit transcription in E. coli. This inhibition can be relieved by adding lactose or isopropyl-β-D-thiogalactopyranoside (IPTG). lac repressor encoded by lacI
   4681..4711    -  promoter       lac promoter: promoter for the E. coli lac operon
   4726..4747    -  protein_bind   CAP binding site: CAP binding activates transcription in the presence of cAMP. E. coli catabolite activator protein
   4760..4852    -  CDS            lacI (fragment): lac repressor; lacI; The lac repressor binds to the lac operator to inhibit transcription in E. coli. This inhibition can be relieved by adding lactose or isopropyl-β-D-thiogalactopyranoside (IPTG).
   5035..5623    -  rep_origin     ori: high-copy-number ColE1/pMB1/pBR322/pUC origin of replication
   5794..6654    -  CDS            AmpR: β-lactamase; bla; confers resistance to ampicillin, carbenicillin, and related antibiotics
   6655..6759    -  promoter       AmpR promoter: bla
   6786..7214    +  rep_origin     f1 ori (sequence partly withheld): f1 bacteriophage origin of replication; arrow indicates direction of (+) strand synthesis
>Addgene plasmid #171268 | Flag-neo-PP1-Alpha-H248K | addgene full sequence | sequence record 336095 | Addgene NGS Result
CCATTCGCCATTCAGGCTGCGCAACTGTTGGGAAGGGCGATCGGTGCGGGCCTCTTCGCTATTACGCCAG
CTGGCGAAAGGGGGATGTGCTGCAAGGCGATTAAGTTGGGTAACGCCAGGGTTTTCCCAGTCACGACGTT
GTAAAACGACGGCCAGTGCCAAGCTGATCTATACATTGAATCAATATTGGCAATTAGCCATATTAGTCAT
TGGTTATATAGCATAAATCAATATTGGCTATTGGCCATTGCATACGTTGTATCTATATCATAATATGTAC
ATTTATATTGGCTCATGTCCAATATGACCGCCATGTTGACATTGATTATTGACTAGTTATTAATAGTAAT
CAATTACGGGGTCATTAGTTCATAGCCCATATATGGAGTTCCGCGTTACATAACTTACGGTAAATGGCCC
GCCTGGCTGACCGCCCAACGACCCCCGCCCATTGACGTCAATAATGACGTATGTTCCCATAGTAACGCCA
ATAGGGACTTTCCATTGACGTCAATGGGTGGAGTATTTACGGTAAACTGCCCACTTGGCAGTACATCAAG
TGTATCATATGCCAAGTCCGCCCCCTATTGACGTCAATGACGGTAAATGGCCCGCCTGGCATTATGCCCA
GTACATGACCTTACGGGACTTTCCTACTTGGCAGTACATCTACGTATTAGTCATCGCTATTACCATGGTG
ATGCGGTTTTGGCAGTACACCAATGGGCGTGGATAGCGGTTTGACTCACGGGGATTTCCAAGTCTCCACC
CCATTGACGTCAATGGGAGTTTGTTTTGGCACCAAAATCAACGGGACTTTCCAAAATGTCGTAATAACCC
CGCCCCGTTGACGCAAATGGGCGGTAGGCGTGTACGGTGGGAGGTCTATATAAGCAGAGCTCGTTTAGTG
AACCGTCAGAATTAACCATGGACTACAAAGACCATGACGGTGATTATAAAGATCATGACATCGATTACAA
GGATGACGATGACAAGCTTATGTCCGACAGCGAGAAGCTCAACCTGGACTCGATCATCGGGCGCCTGCTG
GAAGTGCAGGGCTCGCGGCCTGGCAAGAATGTACAGCTGACAGAGAACGAGATCCGCGGTCTGTGCCTGA
AATCCCGGGAGATTTTTCTGAGCCAGCCCATTCTTCTGGAGCTGGAGGCACCCCTCAAGATCTGCGGTGA
CATACACGGCCAGTACTACGACCTTCTGCGACTATTTGAGTATGGCGGTTTCCCTCCCGAGAGCAACTAC
CTCTTTCTGGGGGACTATGTGGACAGGGGCAAGCAGTCCTTGGAGACCATCTGCCTGCTGCTGGCCTATA
AGATCAAGTACCCCGAGAACTTCTTCCTGCTCCGTGGGAACCACGAGTGTGCCAGCATCAACCGCATCTA
TGGTTTCTACGATGAGTGCAAGAGACGCTACAACATCAAACTGTGGAAAACCTTCACTGACTGCTTCAAC
TGCCTGCCCATCGCGGCCATAGTGGACGAAAAGATCTTCTGCTGCCACGGAGGCCTGTCCCCGGACCTGC
AGTCTATGGAGCAGATTCGGCGGATCATGCGGCCCACAGATGTGCCTGACCAGGGCCTGCTGTGTGACCT
GCTGTGGTCTGACCCTGACAAGGACGTGCAGGGCTGGGGCGAGAACGACCGTGGCGTCTCTTTTACCTTT
GGAGCCGAGGTGGTGGCCAAGTTCCTCCACAAGCACGACTTGGACCTCATCTGCCGAGCAAAGCAGGTGG
TAGAAGACGGCTACGAGTTCTTTGCCAAGCGGCAGCTGGTGACACTTTTCTCAGCTCCCAACTACTGTGG
CGAGTTTGACAATGCTGGCGCCATGATGAGTGTGGACGAGACCCTCATGTGCTCTTTCCAGATCCTCAAG
CCCGCCGACAAGAACAAGGGGAAGTACGGGCAGTTCAGTGGCCTGAACCCTGGAGGCCGACCCATCACCC
CACCCCGCAATTCCGCCAAAGCCAAGAAATAGGGATCCCGGGTGGCATCCCTGTGACCCCTCCCCAGTGC
CTCTCCTGGCCCTGGAAGTTGCCACTCCAGTGCCCACCAGCCTTGTCCTAATAAAATTAAGTTGCATCAT
TTTGTCTGACTAGGTGTCCTTCTATAATATTATGGGGTGGAGGGGGGTGGTATGGAGCAAGGGGCAAGTT
GGGAAGACAACCTGTAGGGCCTGCGGGGTCTATTGGGAACCAAGCTGGAGTGCAGTGGCACAATCTTGGC
TCACTGCAATCTCCGCCTCCTGGGTTCAAGCGATTCTCCTGCCTCAGCCTCCCGAGTTGTTGGGATTCCA
GGCATGCATGACCAGGCTCAGCTAATTTTTGTTTTTTTGGTAGAGACGGGGTTTCACCATATTGGCCAGG
CTGGTCTCCAACTCCTAATCTCAGGTGATCTACCCACCTTGGCCTCCCAAATTGCTGGGATTACAGGCGT
GAACCACTGCTCCCTTCCCTGTCCTTCTGATTTTAAAATAACTATACCAGCAGGAGGACGTCCAGACACA
GCATAGGCTACCTGGCCATGCCCAACCGGTGGGACATTTGAGTTGCTTGCTTGGCACTGTCCTCTCATGC
GTTGGGTCCACTCAGTAGATGCCTGTTGAATTGGGTACGCGGCCAGCTTGGCTGTGGAATGTGTGTCAGT
TAGGGTGTGGAAAGTCCCCAGGCTCCCCAGCAGGCAGAAGTATGCAAAGCATGCATCTCAATTAGTCAGC
AACCAGGTGTGGAAAGTCCCCAGGCTCCCCAGCAGGCAGAAGTATGCAAAGCATGCATCTCAATTAGTCA
GCAACCATAGTCCCGCCCCTAACTCCGCCCATCCCGCCCCTAACTCCGCCCAGTTCCGCCCATTCTCCGC
CCCATGGCTGACTAATTTTTTTTATTTATGCAGAGGCCGAGGCCGCCTCGGCCTCTGAGCTATTCCAGAA
GTAGTGAGGAGGCTTTTTTGGAGGAATTGATCAGCTTGGGATCTGATCAAGAGACAGGATGAGGATCGTT
TCGCATGATTGAACAAGATGGATTGCACGCAGGTTCTCCGGCCGCTTGGGTGGAGAGGCTATTCGGCTAT
GACTGGGCACAACAGACAATCGGCTGCTCTGATGCCGCCGTGTTCCGGCTGTCAGCGCAGGGGCGCCCGG
TTCTTTTTGTCAAGACCGACCTGTCCGGTGCCCTGAATGAACTGCAGGACGAGGCAGCGCGGCTATCGTG
GCTGGCCACGACGGGCGTTCCTTGCGCAGCTGTGCTCGACGTTGTCACTGAAGCGGGAAGGGACTGGCTG
CTATTGGGCGAAGTGCCGGGGCAGGATCTCCTGTCATCTCACCTTGCTCCTGCCGAGAAAGTATCCATCA
TGGCTGATGCAATGCGGCGGCTGCATACGCTTGATCCGGCTACCTGCCCATTCGACCACCAAGCGAAACA
TCGCATCGAGCGAGCACGTACTCGGATGGAAGCCGGTCTTGTCGATCAGGATGATCTGGACGAAGAGCAT
CAGGGGCTCGCGCCAGCCGAACTGTTCGCCAGGCTCAAGGCGCGCATGCCCGACGGCGAGGATCTCGTCG
TGACCCATGGCGATGCCTGCTTGCCGAATATCATGGTGGAAAATGGCCGCTTTTCTGGATTCATCGACTG
TGGCCGGCTGGGTGTGGCGGACCGCTATCAGGACATAGCGTTGGCTACCCGTGATATTGCTGAAGAGCTT
GGCGGCGAATGGGCTGACCGCTTCCTCGTGCTTTACGGTATCGCCGCTCCCGATTCGCAGCGCATCGCCT
TCTATCGCCTTCTTGACGAGTTCTTCTGAGCGGGACTCTGGGGTTCGAAATGACCGACCAAGCGACGCCC
AACCTGCCATCACGAGATTTCGATTCCACCGCCGCCTTCTATGAAAGGTTGGGCTTCGGAATCGTTTTCC
GGGACGCCGGCTGGATGATCCTCCAGCGCGGGGATCTCATGCTGGAGTTCTTCGCCCACCCCGGGCTCGA
TCCCCTCGCGAGTTGGTTCAGCTGCTGCCTGAGGCTGGACGACCTCGCGGAGTTCTACCGGCAGTGCAAA
TCCGTCGGCATCCAGGAAACCAGCAGCGGCTATCCGCGCATCCATGCCCCCGAACTGCAGGAGTGGGGAG
GCACGATGGCCGCTTTGGTCGACCCGGACGGGACGCTCCTGCGCCTGATACAGAACGAATTGCTTGCAGG
CATCTCATGAGTGTGTCTTCCCGTTTTCCGCCTGAGGTCACTGCGTGGATGGAGCGCTGGCGCCTGCTGC
GCGACGGCGAGCTGCTCACCACCCACTCGCCAAGCTGGAACCGTAAAAAGGCCGCGTTGCTGGCGTTTTT
CCATAGGCTCCGCCGATCATAATCAGCCATACCACATTTGTAGAGGTTTTACTTGCTTTAAAAAACCTCC
CACACCTCCCCCTGAACCTGAAACATAAAATGAATGCAATTGTTGTTGTTAACTTGTTTATTGCAGCTTA
TAATGGTTACAAATAAAGCAATAGCATCACAAATTTCACAAATAAAGCATTTTTTTCACTGCATTCTAGT
TGTGGTTTGTCCAAACTCATCAATGTATCTTATCATGTCTGGATCAATTCCCTATAGTGAGTCGTATTAA
ATTCGTAATCATGTCATAGCTGTTTCCTGTGTGAAATTGTTATCCGCTCACAATTCCACACAACATACGA
GCCGGAAGCATAAAGTGTAAAGCCTGGGGTGCCTAATGAGTGAGCTAACTCACATTAATTGCGTTGCGCT
CACTGCCCGCTTTCCAGTCGGGAAACCTGTCGTGCCAGCTGCATTAATGAATCGGCCAACGCGCGGGGAG
AGGCGGTTTGCGTATTGGGCGCTCTTCCGCTTCCTCGCTCACTGACTCGCTGCGCTCGGTCGTTCGGCTG
CGGCGAGCGGTATCAGCTCACTCAAAGGCGGTAATACGGTTATCCACAGAATCAGGGGATAACGCAGGAA
AGAACATGTGAGCAAAAGGCCAGCAAAAGGCCAGGAACCGTAAAAAGGCCGCGTTGCTGGCGTTTTTCCA
TAGGCTCCGCCCCCCTGACGAGCATCACAAAAATCGACGCTCAAGTCAGAGGTGGCGAAACCCGACAGGA
CTATAAAGATACCAGGCGTTTCCCCCTGGAAGCTCCCTCGTGCGCTCTCCTGTTCCGACCCTGCCGCTTA
CCGGATACCTGTCCGCCTTTCTCCCTTCGGGAAGCGTGGCGCTTTCTCATAGCTCACGCTGTAGGTATCT
CAGTTCGGTGTAGGTCGTTCGCTCCAAGCTGGGCTGTGTGCACGAACCCCCCGTTCAGCCCGACCGCTGC
GCCTTATCCGGTAACTATCGTCTTGAGTCCAACCCGGTAAGACACGACTTATCGCCACTGGCAGCAGCCA
CTGGTAACAGGATTAGCAGAGCGAGGTATGTAGGCGGTGCTACAGAGTTCTTGAAGTGGTGGCCTAACTA
CGGCTACACTAGAAGAACAGTATTTGGTATCTGCGCTCTGCTGAAGCCAGTTACCTTCGGAAAAAGAGTT
GGTAGCTCTTGATCCGGCAAACAAACCACCGCTGGTAGCGGTGGTTTTTTTGTTTGCAAGCAGCAGATTA
CGCGCAGAAAAAAAGGATCTCAAGAAGATCCTTTGATCTTTTCTACGGGGTCTGACGCTCAGTGGAACGA
AAACTCACGTTAAGGGATTTTGGTCATGAGATTATCAAAAAGGATCTTCACCTAGATCCTTTTAAATTAA
AAATGAAGTTTTAAATCAATCTAAAGTATATATGAGTAAACTTGGTCTGACAGTTACCAATGCTTAATCA
GTGAGGCACCTATCTCAGCGATCTGTCTATTTCGTTCATCCATAGTTGCCTGACTCCCCGTCGTGTAGAT
AACTACGATACGGGAGGGCTTACCATCTGGCCCCAGTGCTGCAATGATACCGCGAGACCCACGCTCACCG
GCTCCAGATTTATCAGCAATAAACCAGCCAGCCGGAAGGGCCGAGCGCAGAAGTGGTCCTGCAACTTTAT
CCGCCTCCATCCAGTCTATTAATTGTTGCCGGGAAGCTAGAGTAAGTAGTTCGCCAGTTAATAGTTTGCG
CAACGTTGTTGCCATTGCTACAGGCATCGTGGTGTCACGCTCGTCGTTTGGTATGGCTTCATTCAGCTCC
GGTTCCCAACGATCAAGGCGAGTTACATGATCCCCCATGTTGTGCAAAAAAGCGGTTAGCTCCTTCGGTC
CTCCGATCGTTGTCAGAAGTAAGTTGGCCGCAGTGTTATCACTCATGGTTATGGCAGCACTGCATAATTC
TCTTACTGTCATGCCATCCGTAAGATGCTTTTCTGTGACTGGTGAGTACTCAACCAAGTCATTCTGAGAA
TAGTGTATGCGGCGACCGAGTTGCTCTTGCCCGGCGTCAATACGGGATAATACCGCGCCACATAGCAGAA
CTTTAAAAGTGCTCATCATTGGAAAACGTTCTTCGGGGCGAAAACTCTCAAGGATCTTACCGCTGTTGAG
ATCCAGTTCGATGTAACCCACTCGTGCACCCAACTGATCTTCAGCATCTTTTACTTTCACCAGCGTTTCT
GGGTGAGCAAAAACAGGAAGGCAAAATGCCGCAAAAAAGGGAATAAGGGCGACACGGAAATGTTGAATAC
TCATACTCTTCCTTTTTCAATATTATTGAAGCATTTATCAGGGTTATTGTCTCATGAGCGGATACATATT
TGAATGTATTTAGAAAAATAAACAAATAGGGGTTCCGCGCACATTTCCCCGAAAAGTGCCACCTG
[124 nt withheld, positions 6786-6909]
C
[91 nt withheld, positions 6911-7001]
A
[49 nt withheld, positions 7003-7051]
CCTTTGACGTTGGAGTCCACGTTCTTT
[37 nt withheld, positions 7079-7115]
ACCCTATCTCGGTCTATTCTTTTGATTTATAAGGGATTTTGCCGATTTCGGCCTATTGGTTAAAAAATGA
GCTGATTTAACAAAAATTTAACGCGAATTTTAACAAAATATTAACGCTTACAATTT
